>Addgene plasmid #134688 | pET28a-ammB4 | addgene full sequence | sequence record 305619 | Addgene NGS Result
ACAAGCGCTCATGAGCCCGAAGTGGCGAGCCCGATCTTCCCCATCGGTGATGTCGGCGATATAGGCGCCA
GCAACCGCACCTGTGGCGCCGGTGATGCCGGCCACGATGCGTCCGGCGTAGAGGATCGAGATCTCGATCC
CGCGAAATTAATACGACTCACTATAGGGGAATTGTGAGCGGATAACAATTCCCCTCTAGAAATAATTTTG
TTTAACTTTAAGAAGGAGATATACCATGGGCAGCAGCCATCATCATCATCATCACAGCAGCGGCCTGGTG
CCGCGCGGCAGCCATATGATGACTTCCACACGCACAGCGCATCCAACTGATCCGGGTCGTGCCGATGCAC
CAGCACCCGGTGTAGACGGGGCCGGCAGCCCAGTACCTGACCCAGATGGCGCACGTGGATCTGCGCCCGG
TGCGGCAGCTGCAGATGAAGGAGCCGCGCCAGCACCTGGTGCGGATGGCGCCGGCTCGCCTGTCCCTGAC
TCAGGCGGCGTTGGTGGCTCGGCACCCCGTGCGGCCGCTGCGGATGAAGGAGCCGCACCCGCTCCAGGGG
CGGGCCGCGCCTCGGGCGTGGCGGCAGCGGCAGAAGTACCTTCTCCTCAATCAGGTCGCCCACCTGGTGG
TCGTGGTACAGCGCCGCGTCCGCGTCATGCGGCTGACCCGGGCACTACAGCGCCGTTGGTTTGGTCGGTC
CCTCATGGACCGGGTACCCTGACTATTCGTCTTCTTACACCTGGCCTTTTACGTACTCCGGGTTTTCCAG
CGCATTTACTTGAGCCAGTGACGGCTCCGGCAACGACCGCGCTGGCAGCAGAGGCTGATGGTCGTGCTAC
CCGCGAAGAAGCAGATCGTCGTGCGTTTCTCGATGATCGTTGGCCGGCTTTACGCGCGACAGCGCGCGCA
GATGGGGCGCGTCATCCGGCCTGGCGCGCCTTATTACGCGCTCACCGCCTCGTTACCGAAGGGCGTCTCC
TTGATCCCGGGGCGGAAGCGGCCTTGACAGCAGTGGGTGGACCGGCACTCACTGCATGGGCAGGCGAATG
GAATGCACGTCGCGCAGATGATGCAGCGTTTCGCGATCGTGCCGCGGCTGCAGTGCGTGCGGCAACGGCA
GATGCGTATCGTGCGACTGATCGTGCAGTAGATGATCCCCGTGTTCGCCATGCGGTTTTCGTAAGCAATC
CGGATTTTCTGGATACAGCATTAACCCCTACGCCCCTTGCACGCTATGGTACGGGGCCAGATGGTGTTCC
CCCACGTCGTGCACGTCGCGCGCTGGCAACGGCTCATCGTTACCTTCGTCGTCTTACGACTCGTTGTGAA
ACTGTGAGCTTCTTTGGTCCGGTGTTATTTACGGGTTTTGATAGCGGACGCCCGGAACCAGTATTACGCG
GCGCCCCTGCAGAAGAACGTGTTTTAGTAGAAGCGTCGACGTGGCTCGTTGAAGCATTGGGTGAAGATTT
GACGGCGCGTACTCCACCAGGCTTGCGTATTGCGCGTCGTCACCCCTTATTTCGTCCTTTAGATGATGGA
CGCGGTCTTGAGCGCGTGGTGGATGGCAAACGTTTTCGTTTGGATCCGGCGGCGTTGGCCCTGTGGTGTG
CAGCGGATGGTGGAACGGCGTTGGATGCCCTGGCTGCTGGCTTAGGGTTGGATCCGGCTGCGCGTGATCG
TGCAGTACGTGCGCTGGGCCCAACCCTTCTTTTAACGGGTCACCCGTTGCCGGCAACCTGCCTGGATCCG
ACACATCGTTTGGCGGCGCATGATCCAGCCGGACCTGCCGCTGCATTGGCAGAAGCGCTTGCAGCGCATG
CGCGCACGCCATGGCCAGAGCGTACTGCGTCGTATGGTACGGTGCGTGCTATGGCTCGTGACTTGGCCGG
TGGTGAACGTAAAGCAGCTGGAGCGCATTATGCGGATCGCGAAGCATTGTTTGAAGATCGCGTATCACCT
CATAGTGAACGCCTCACATTTGGCGGTCCTGTTGTAGATGGAATTCGCCGTGCGCTTTCTGCGGTTCTTC
CATTATGTCGTTTGGCTGCGTTGGCGGCGCGCGAAGATGCGCGTGATACGGTACGTCGCGCCACAGGTGG
AGTAGCGGTGCCTTTTGTACGTCTTGCTCGCGCAGAGTTACCGCCAGATACTCCGCGTTTAGATCGTCTT
CGCGCGGTGCTCCGTGATCTTGTTGCAGCCGGCACCCCAGATGCGGATGGTGCTGTCCATTTAACGGCGG
CGGCTGTGGAAGAAGCAACAGCGGATCTCTGGCATGATATTCCTGCCGCGGCACGCGCGGGAGCCTCTTT
GCCTTCGCCGGATCTTATGGCTGTAGGGCCAGATTTAGCGCGTGCTACTTGGCTCTTATCTGAGCTTCAT
GATGATTGTTCATCGGTCTATGGCGGTCTTGAACGTCGTGCCCATTCGGATCCTGATGGTCTCTGGGATG
GATTTCTCCGCACGGTTAGTGCACATTTACCACCAGGCGGTATGGCGACGGTAGTGAGTCGCCGCCGTTC
TGCGCACGTGACTCCAGAGCTTCCAGGTTTATCGGTAGAACTTTCTGGACTCTCTGCAAATGATCGTGCA
GAAACATTGCCGATTGCCGAAGTAGAAGTTGCGGCCGATGGTTCAGCGCTTTTAGCTCGTGGTGGACGTC
GCTTGTTGTATCCCGGCGATCTCCATAGCCCCCTGCATCGCGCCGTGTCTCTTCCTGCATTGGTTCCTGT
TGATGTTGAAACTGGTGATCGTACACCCCGTCTTGTCATTGATGGCGTTGTTTATCAACGTGCACGTTGG
CGCGTACCTCTTCCGCCCGCGGCTGGCGGTGAACCTTATGATCGTTGGCTGGCGGTTCAACGTTGGCGTC
TGGGCCATGGACTCCCCCGCCGTGTATTTCTCCGTCATCCGGAAGAACCTAAGCCGCTGTATGTAGATTT
TGCAGATCCTTTAGCAGTTGCAGAAACCGCGGCACTGCCGCCTGCCACGGTGCTTGTGGGTGAAATGTTA
CCGGCCCCAGGTGAGTTGTGGTGGTCGACGGGCGATGGGGCTCAATGTGCGGAATTTCGCCTGGGGTGTG
TTGTTTGGCCAGCCGAAGAAGGACGCTAACTCGAGCACCACCACCACCACCACTGAGATCCGGCTGCTAA
CAAAGCCCGAAAGGAAGCTGAGTTGGCTGCTGCCACCGCTGAGCAATAACTAGCATAACCCCTTGGGGCC
TCTAAACGGGTCTTGAGGGGTTTTTTGCTGAAAGGAGGAACTATATCCGGATTGGCGAATGGG
[124 nt withheld, positions 3284-3407]
C
[91 nt withheld, positions 3409-3499]
A
[49 nt withheld, positions 3501-3549]
CCTTTGACGTTGGAGTCCACGTTCTTT
[37 nt withheld, positions 3577-3613]
ACCCTATCTCGGTCTATTCTTTTGATTTATAAGGGATTTTGCCGATTTCGGCCTATTGGTTAAAAAATGA
GCTGATTTAACAAAAATTTAACGCGAATTTTAACAAAATATTAACGCTTACAATTTAGGTGGCACTTTTC
GGGGAAATGTGCGCGGAACCCCTATTTGTTTATTTTTCTAAATACATTCAAATATGTATCCGCTCATGAA
TTAATTCTTAGAAAAACTCATCGAGCATCAAATGAAACTGCAATTTATTCATATCAGGATTATCAATACC
ATATTTTTGAAAAAGCCGTTTCTGTAATGAAGGAGAAAACTCACCGAGGCAGTTCCATAGGATGGCAAGA
TCCTGGTATCGGTCTGCGATTCCGACTCGTCCAACATCAATACAACCTATTAATTTCCCCTCGTCAAAAA
TAAGGTTATCAAGTGAGAAATCACCATGAGTGACGACTGAATCCGGTGAGAATGGCAAAAGTTTATGCAT
TTCTTTCCAGACTTGTTCAACAGGCCAGCCATTACGCTCGTCATCAAAATCACTCGCATCAACCAAACCG
TTATTCATTCGTGATTGCGCCTGAGCGAGACGAAATACGCGATCGCTGTTAAAAGGACAATTACAAACAG
GAATCGAATGCAACCGGCGCAGGAACACTGCCAGCGCATCAACAATATTTTCACCTGAATCAGGATATTC
TTCTAATACCTGGAATGCTGTTTTCCCGGGGATCGCAGTGGTGAGTAACCATGCATCATCAGGAGTACGG
ATAAAATGCTTGATGGTCGGAAGAGGCATAAATTCCGTCAGCCAGTTTAGTCTGACCATCTCATCTGTAA
CATCATTGGCAACGCTACCTTTGCCATGTTTCAGAAACAACTCTGGCGCATCGGGCTTCCCATACAATCG
ATAGATTGTCGCACCTGATTGCCCGACATTATCGCGAGCCCATTTATACCCATATAAATCAGCATCCATG
TTGGAATTTAATCGCGGCCTAGAGCAAGACGTTTCCCGTTGAATATGGCTCATAACACCCCTTGTATTAC
TGTTTATGTAAGCAGACAGTTTTATTGTTCATGACCAAAATCCCTTAACGTGAGTTTTCGTTCCACTGAG
CGTCAGACCCCGTAGAAAAGATCAAAGGATCTTCTTGAGATCCTTTTTTTCTGCGCGTAATCTGCTGCTT
GCAAACAAAAAAACCACCGCTACCAGCGGTGGTTTGTTTGCCGGATCAAGAGCTACCAACTCTTTTTCCG
AAGGTAACTGGCTTCAGCAGAGCGCAGATACCAAATACTGTCCTTCTAGTGTAGCCGTAGTTAGGCCACC
ACTTCAAGAACTCTGTAGCACCGCCTACATACCTCGCTCTGCTAATCCTGTTACCAGTGGCTGCTGCCAG
TGGCGATAAGTCGTGTCTTACCGGGTTGGACTCAAGACGATAGTTACCGGATAAGGCGCAGCGGTCGGGC
TGAACGGGGGGTTCGTGCACACAGCCCAGCTTGGAGCGAACGACCTACACCGAACTGAGATACCTACAGC
GTGAGCTATGAGAAAGCGCCACGCTTCCCGAAGGGAGAAAGGCGGACAGGTATCCGGTAAGCGGCAGGGT
CGGAACAGGAGAGCGCACGAGGGAGCTTCCAGGGGGAAACGCCTGGTATCTTTATAGTCCTGTCGGGTTT
CGCCACCTCTGACTTGAGCGTCGATTTTTGTGATGCTCGTCAGGGGGGCGGAGCCTATGGAAAAACGCCA
GCAACGCGGCCTTTTTACGGTTCCTGGCCTTTTGCTGGCCTTTTGCTCACATGTTCTTTCCTGCGTTATC
CCCTGATTCTGTGGATAACCGTATTACCGCCTTTGAGTGAGCTGATACCGCTCGCCGCAGCCGAACGACC
GAGCGCAGCGAGTCAGTGAGCGAGGAAGCGGAAGAGCGCCTGATGCGGTATTTTCTCCTTACGCATCTGT
GCGGTATTTCACACCGCAATGGTGCACTCTCAGTACAATCTGCTCTGATGCCGCATAGTTAAGCCAGTAT
ACACTCCGCTATCGCTACGTGACTGGGTCATGGCTGCGCCCCGACACCCGCCAACACCCGCTGACGCGCC
CTGACGGGCTTGTCTGCTCCCGGCATCCGCTTACAGACAAGCTGTGACCGTCTCCGGGAGCTGCATGTGT
CAGAGGTTTTCACCGTCATCACCGAAACGCGCGAGGCAGCTGCGGTAAAGCTCATCAGCGTGGTCGTGAA
GCGATTCACAGATGTCTGCCTGTTCATCCGCGTCCAGCTCGTTGAGTTTCTCCAGAAGCGTTAATGTCTG
GCTTCTGATAAAGCGGGCCATGTTAAGGGCGGTTTTTTCCTGTTTGGTCACTGATGCCTCCGTGTAAGGG
GGATTTCTGTTCATGGGGGTAATGATACCGATGAAACGAGAGAGGATGCTCACGATACGGGTTACTGATG
ATGAACATGCCCGGTTACTGGAACGTTGTGAGGGTAAACAACTGGCGGTATGGATGCGGCGGGACCAGAG
AAAAATCACTCAGGGTCAATGCCAGCGCTTCGTTAATACAGATGTAGGTGTTCCACAGGGTAGCCAGCAG
CATCCTGCGATGCAGATCCGGAACATAATGGTGCAGGGCGCTGACTTCCGCGTTTCCAGACTTTACGAAA
CACGGAAACCGAAGACCATTCATGTTGTTGCTCAGGTCGCAGACGTTTTGCAGCAGCAGTCGCTTCACGT
TCGCTCGCGTATCGGTGATTCATTCTGCTAACCAGTAAGGCAACCCCGCCAGCCTAGCCGGGTCCTCAAC
GACAGGAGCACGATCATGCGCACCCGTGGGGCCGCCATGCCGGCGATAATGGCCTGCTTCTCGCCGAAAC
GTTTGGTGGCGGGACCAGTGACGAAGGCTTGAGCGAGGGCGTGCAAGATTCCGAATACCGCAAGCGACAG
GCCGATCATCGTCGCGCTCCAGCGAAAGCGGTCCTCGCCGAAAATGACCCAGAGCGCTGCCGGCACCTGT
CCTACGAGTTGCATGATAAAGAAGACAGTCATAAGTGCGGCGACGATAGTCATGCCCCGCGCCCACCGGA
AGGAGCTGACTGGGTTGAAGGCTCTCAAGGGCATCGGTCGAGATCCCGGTGCCTAATGAGTGAGCTAACT
TACATTAATTGCGTTGCGCTCACTGCCCGCTTTCCAGTCGGGAAACCTGTCGTGCCAGCTGCATTAATGA
ATCGGCCAACGCGCGGGGAGAGGCGGTTTGCGTATTGGGCGCCAGGGTGGTTTTTCTTTTCACCAGTGAG
ACGGGCAACAGCTGATTGCCCTTCACCGCCTGGCCCTGAGAGAGTTGCAGCAAGCGGTCCACGCTGGTTT
GCCCCAGCAGGCGAAAATCCTGTTTGATGGTGGTTAACGGCGGGATATAACATGAGCTGTCTTCGGTATC
GTCGTATCCCACTACCGAGATATCCGCACCAACGCGCAGCCCGGACTCGGTAATGGCGCGCATTGCGCCC
AGCGCCATCTGATCGTTGGCAACCAGCATCGCAGTGGGAACGATGCCCTCATTCAGCATTTGCATGGTTT
GTTGAAAACCGGACATGGCACTCCAGTCGCCTTCCCGTTCCGCTATCGGCTGAATTTGATTGCGAGTGAG
ATATTTATGCCAGCCAGCCAGACGCAGACGCGCCGAGACAGAACTTAATGGGCCCGCTAACAGCGCGATT
TGCTGGTGACCCAATGCGACCAGATGCTCCACGCCCAGTCGCGTACCGTCTTCATGGGAGAAAATAATAC
TGTTGATGGGTGTCTGGTCAGAGACATCAAGAAATAACGCCGGAACATTAGTGCAGGCAGCTTCCACAGC
AATGGCATCCTGGTCATCCAGCGGATAGTTAATGATCAGCCCACTGACGCGTTGCGCGAGAAGATTGTGC
ACCGCCGCTTTACAGGCTTCGACGCCGCTTCGTTCTACCATCGACACCACCACGCTGGCACCCAGTTGAT
CGGCGCGAGATTTAATCGCCGCGACAATTTGCGACGGCGCGTGCAGGGCCAGACTGGAGGTGGCAACGCC
AATCAGCAACGACTGTTTGCCCGCCAGTTGTTGTGCCACGCGGTTGGGAATGTAATTCAGCTCCGCCATC
GCCGCTTCCACTTTTTCCCGCGTTTTCGCAGAAACGTGGCTGGCCTGGTTCACCACGCGGGAAACGGTCT
GATAAGAGACACCGGCATACTCTGCGACATCGTATAACGTTACTGGTTTCACATTCACCACCCTGAATTG
ACTCTCTTCCGGGCGCTATCATGCCATACCGCGAAAGGTTTTGCGCCATTCGATGGTGTCCGGGATCTCG
ACGCTCTCCCTTATGCGACTCCTGCATTAGGAAGCAGCCCAGTAGTAGGTTGAGGCCGTTGAGCACCGCC
GCCGCAAGGAATGGTGCATGCAAGGAGATGGCGCCCAACAGTCCCCCGGCCACGGGGCCTGCCACCATAC
CCACGCCGAA
Features (pLannotate 1.2.2; 20 found; start..end, strand, type, name):
    149..167     +  promoter       T7 promoter: promoter for bacteriophage T7 RNA polymerase
    168..192     +  protein_bind   lac operator: The lac repressor binds to the lac operator to inhibit transcription in E. coli. This inhibition can be relieved by adding lactose or isopropyl-β-D-thiogalactopyranoside (IPTG). lac repressor encoded by lacI
    207..229     +  RBS            RBS: efficient ribosome binding site from bacteriophage T7 gene 10 (Olins and Rangwala, 1989)
    248..264     +  CDS            capTEV™ (fragment): composite tag for in vivo biotinylation, TEV protease cleavage, and 6xHis tagging
    275..292     +  CDS            thrombin site: thrombin recognition and cleavage site
   3116..3133    +  CDS            9xHis (fragment): 9xHis affinity tag
   3143..3192    +  CDS            SET1 (fragment): solubility-enhancement tag derived from T7 phage gene 10B
   3200..3247    +  terminator     T7 terminator: transcription terminator for bacteriophage T7 RNA polymerase
   3284..3712    +  rep_origin     f1 ori (sequence partly withheld): f1 bacteriophage origin of replication; arrow indicates direction of (+) strand synthesis
   3765..3822    +  promoter       AmpR promoter (fragment): bla
   3831..4646    -  CDS            KanR: aminoglycoside phosphotransferase; aph(3')-Ia; confers resistance to kanamycin in bacteria or G418 (Geneticin®) in eukaryotes
   4768..5356    +  rep_origin     ori: high-copy-number ColE1/pMB1/pBR322/pUC origin of replication
   5542..5681    -  misc_feature   bom: basis of mobility region from pBR322
   5783..5974    -  CDS            rop: Rop protein, which maintains plasmids at low copy number; rop
   5991..6371    +  CDS            YPB1_ECOLX: Protein predicted: Swiss-Prot protein existence level 4. From Escherichia coli.
   6443..6734    -  CDS            TcR (fragment): tetracycline efflux protein; tet; confers resistance to tetracycline
   6749..6770    -  protein_bind   CAP binding site: CAP binding activates transcription in the presence of cAMP. E. coli catabolite activator protein
   6783..7865    -  CDS            lacI: lac repressor; lacI; The lac repressor binds to the lac operator to inhibit transcription in E. coli. This inhibition can be relieved by adding lactose or isopropyl-β-D-thiogalactopyranoside (IPTG).
   7866..7943    -  promoter       lacI promoter: lacI
   7951..127     -  CDS            TcR (fragment) (across the origin): tetracycline efflux protein; tet; confers resistance to tetracycline
