[The description below was written by a language model from this plasmid's Addgene catalogue record and pLannotate feature annotations shown in this document.]
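Description:
pET28a-ammB4 is a bacterial expression plasmid built on the pET28a backbone for producing N-terminally His6-tagged AmmB4 in E. coli. The sequenced record is 8,103 nt. It carries a ColE1/pBR322-type origin together with the bom site and the rop gene, an f1 phage origin, and a kanamycin resistance gene (aminoglycoside phosphotransferase) as the selectable marker. The catalogue lists the plasmid as high copy, although rop normally moderates the copy number of pBR322-derived replicons. Short fragments annotated as tetracycline-resistance sequence and a predicted E. coli ORF are backbone remnants rather than functional elements.

The insert is ammB4, a 2,811 bp gene from Streptomyces sp. CNR 698. It sits in the unannotated interval between the upstream tag region and the T7 terminator, so the automated feature table does not label the gene itself. Expression is driven by the T7 promoter followed by a lac operator and the T7 gene 10 ribosome binding site. The plasmid-encoded lacI repressor keeps transcription off until IPTG is added, in a host that supplies T7 RNA polymerase. The small hit annotated as a tag fragment just downstream of the RBS corresponds to the N-terminal His6 tag, which is followed by a thrombin cleavage site allowing tag removal after affinity purification. A second His-tag fragment lies downstream of the insert, as is usual for pET28a, but the record describes only an N-terminal tag, so it is presumably not translated as part of the protein.

The construct is intended for overexpression and purification of recombinant AmmB4. The associated publication concerns the use of a scaffold peptide in the biosynthesis of amino acid-derived natural products. The record does not state the enzyme's specific activity or the cloning method.
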