Addgene plasmid #134688: pET28a-ammB4
Purpose: Expresses His6-AmmB4 in E. Coli
Depositing lab: Wilfred van der Donk. Depositing organization: University of Illinois at Urbana-Champaign. Publication: Use of a scaffold peptide in the biosynthesis of amino acid-derived natural products. Ting CP, Funk MA, Halaby SL, Zhang Z, Gonen T, van der Donk WA. Science. 2019 Jul 19;365(6450):280-284. doi: 10.1126/science.aau6232. PubMed 31320540.
Backbone
  Vector backbone: pET28a
  Vector type: Bacterial Expression
  Selectable markers: KanR
Growth in bacteria
  Bacterial resistance: Kanamycin, 50 μg/mL
  Growth temperature: 37°C
  Growth strain: DH5alpha
  Copy number: High Copy
Gene/Insert
  Gene/Insert name: ammB4
  Species: Streptomyces sp. CNR 698
  Insert size (bp): 2811
  Promoter: T7
  Tag / fusion protein: His6 (N terminal on insert)
  Cloning method: Unknown
  Sequencing primers: 5′ T7 promoter primer; 3′ T7 terminator primer
Terms and licenses: Academic/Nonprofit Terms; Industry Terms: Not Available to Industry
How to cite: pET28a-ammB4 was a gift from Wilfred van der Donk (Addgene plasmid # 134688 ; http://n2t.net/addgene:134688 ; RRID:Addgene_134688)
